>Addgene plasmid #216490 | pcDNA3.1-HaloAKAR2.2-T2A-EGFP | addgene full sequence | sequence record 431036 | Addgene NGS Result
GACGGATCGGGAGATCTCCCGATCCCCTATGGTGCACTCTCAGTACAATCTGCTCTGATGCCGCATAGTT
AAGCCAGTATCTGCTCCCTGCTTGTGTGTTGGAGGTCGCTGAGTAGTGCGCGAGCAAAATTTAAGCTACA
ACAAGGCAAGGCTTGACCGACAATTGCATGAAGAATCTGCTTAGGGTTAGGCGTTTTGCGCTGCTTCGCG
ATGTACGGGCCAGATATACGCGTTGACATTGATTATTGACTAGTTATTAATAGTAATCAATTACGGGGTC
ATTAGTTCATAGCCCATATATGGAGTTCCGCGTTACATAACTTACGGTAAATGGCCCGCCTGGCTGACCG
CCCAACGACCCCCGCCCATTGACGTCAATAATGACGTATGTTCCCATAGTAACGCCAATAGGGACTTTCC
ATTGACGTCAATGGGTGGAGTATTTACGGTAAACTGCCCACTTGGCAGTACATCAAGTGTATCATATGCC
AAGTACGCCCCCTATTGACGTCAATGACGGTAAATGGCCCGCCTGGCATTATGCCCAGTACATGACCTTA
TGGGACTTTCCTACTTGGCAGTACATCTACGTATTAGTCATCGCTATTACCATGGTGATGCGGTTTTGGC
AGTACATCAATGGGCGTGGATAGCGGTTTGACTCACGGGGATTTCCAAGTCTCCACCCCATTGACGTCAA
TGGGAGTTTGTTTTGGCACCAAAATCAACGGGACTTTCCAAAATGTCGTAACAACTCCGCCCCATTGACG
CAAATGGGCGGTAGGCGTGTACGGTGGGAGGTCTATATAAGCAGAGCTCTCTGGCTAACTAGAGAACCCA
CTGCTTACTGGCTTATCGAAATTAATACGACTCACTATAGGGAGACCCAAGCTGGCTAGCGTTTAAACTT
AAGCTTGCGGCCGCCACCGGATCCATGCTGCGTCGCGCCACCCTGGTGGACGGCGGCACCGGCGGCAGCG
AGCTCAGCTGGCGGCGGGAGACCTTCCAGGCCTTCCGCACCACCGACGTCGGCCGCAAGCTGATCATCGA
TCAGAACGTTTTTATCGAGGGTACGCTGCCGATGGGTGTCGTCCGCCCGCTGACTGAAGTCGAGATGGAC
CATTACCGCGAGCCGTTCCTGAATCCTGTTGACCGCGAGCCACTGTGGCGCTTCCCAAACGAGCTGCCAA
TCGCCGGTGAGCCAGCGAACATCGTCGCGCTGGTCGAAGAATACATGGACTGGCTGCACCAGTCCCCTGT
CCCGAAGCTGCTGTTCTGGGGCACCCCAGGCGTTCTGATCCCACCGGCCGAAGCCGCTCGCCTGGCCAAA
AGCCTGCCTAACTGCAAGGCTGTGGACATCGGCCCGGGTCTGAATCTGCTGCAAGAAGACAACCCGGACC
TGATCGGCAGCGAGATCGCGCGCTGGCTGTCGACGCTCGAGATTTCCGGCGAGCCAACCACTGGAGGCAG
CGGAGGCACAGGAGGCAGCGGAGGCACAGGAGGCAGCATGGCAGAAATCGGTACTGGCTTTCCATTCGAC
CCCCATTATGTGGAAGTCCTGGGCGAGCGCATGCACTACGTCGATGTTGGTCCGCGCGATGGCACCCCTG
TGCTGTTCCTGCACGGTAACCCGACCTCCTCCTACGTGTGGCGCAACATCATCCCGCATGTTGCACCGAC
CCATCGCTGCATTGCTCCAGACCTGATCGGTATGGGCAAATCCGACAAACCAGACCTGGGTTATTTCTTC
GACGACCACGTCCGCTTCATGGATGCCTTCATCGAAGCCCTGGGTCTGGAAGAGGTCGTCCTGGTCATTC
ACGACTGGGGCTCCGCTCTGGGTTTCCACTGGGCCAAGCGCAATCCAGAGCGCGTCAAAGGTATTGCATT
TATGGAGTTCATCCGCCCTATCCCGACCTGGGACGAATGGACCATCAGCAAGTTTTCTCAAGAACAGATC
GGCGAAAACATTGTGTGCAGGGTCATTTGTACCACGGGTCAAATTCCCATCCGAGATTTGTCAGCTGATA
TTTCACAAGTGCTTAAGGAAAAACGATCCATAAAGAAAGTTTGGACATTTGGTAGAAACCCAGCCTGTGA
CTATCATTTAGGAAACATTTCAAGACTGTCAAATAAGCATTTCCAAATACTACTAGGAGAAGACGGTAAC
CTTTTATTGAATGACATTTCCACTAATGGGACCTGGTTAAATGGGCAAAAAGTCGAGAAGAACAGCAATC
AGTTACTGTCTCAAGGTGATGAAATAACCGTTGGTGTAGGCGTGGAATCAGATATTTTATCTCTGGTCAT
TTTCATAAACGACAAATTTAAGCAGTGCCTCGAGCAGAACAAAGTTGATCGCGGCCGCGGCAGTGGAGAG
GGCAGAGGAAGTCTGCTAACATGCGGTGACGTCGAGGAGAATCCTGGCCCAGTGAGCAAGGGCGAGGAGC
TGTTCACCGGGGTGGTGCCCATCCTGGTCGAGCTGGACGGCGACGTAAACGGCCACAAGTTCAGCGTGTC
CGGCGAGGGCGAGGGCGATGCCACCTACGGCAAGCTGACCCTGAAGTTCATCTGCACCACCGGCAAGCTG
CCCGTGCCCTGGCCCACCCTCGTGACCACCCTGACCTACGGCGTGCAGTGCTTCAGCCGCTACCCCGACC
ACATGAAGCAGCACGACTTCTTCAAGTCCGCCATGCCCGAAGGCTACGTCCAGGAGCGCACCATCTTCTT
CAAGGACGACGGCAACTACAAGACCCGCGCCGAGGTGAAGTTCGAGGGCGACACCCTGGTGAACCGCATC
GAGCTGAAGGGCATCGACTTCAAGGAGGACGGCAACATCCTGGGGCACAAGCTGGAGTACAACTACAACA
GCCACAACGTCTATATCATGGCCGACAAGCAGAAGAACGGCATCAAGGTGAACTTCAAGATCCGCCACAA
CATCGAGGACGGCAGCGTGCAGCTCGCCGACCACTACCAGCAGAACACCCCCATCGGCGACGGCCCCGTG
CTGCTGCCCGACAACCACTACCTGAGCACCCAGTCCGCCCTGAGCAAAGACCCCAACGAGAAGCGCGATC
ACATGGTCCTGCTGGAGTTCGTGACCGCCGCCGGGATCACTCTCGGCATGGACGAGCTGTACAAGTAAGA
ATTCTGCAGATATCCAGCACAGTGGCGGCCGCTCGAGTCTAGAGGGCCCGTTTAAACCCGCTGATCAGCC
TCGACTGTGCCTTCTAGTTGCCAGCCATCTGTTGTTTGCCCCTCCCCCGTGCCTTCCTTGACCCTGGAAG
GTGCCACTCCCACTGTCCTTTCCTAATAAAATGAGGAAATTGCATCGCATTGTCTGAGTAGGTGTCATTC
TATTCTGGGGGGTGGGGTGGGGCAGGACAGCAAGGGGGAGGATTGGGAAGACAATAGCAGGCATGCTGGG
GATGCGGTGGGCTCTATGGCTTCTGAGGCGGAAAGAACCAGCTGGGGCTCTAGGGGGTATCCCC
[124 nt withheld, positions 3495-3618]
C
[91 nt withheld, positions 3620-3710]
A
[49 nt withheld, positions 3712-3760]
CCTTTGACGTTGGAGTCCACGTTCTTT
[37 nt withheld, positions 3788-3824]
ACCCTATCTCGGTCTATTCTTTTGATTTATAAGGGATTTTGCCGATTTCGGCCTATTGGTTAAAAAATGA
GCTGATTTAACAAAAATTTAACGCGAATTAATTCTGTGGAATGTGTGTCAGTTAGGGTGTGGAAAGTCCC
CAGGCTCCCCAGCAGGCAGAAGTATGCAAAGCATGCATCTCAATTAGTCAGCAACCAGGTGTGGAAAGTC
CCCAGGCTCCCCAGCAGGCAGAAGTATGCAAAGCATGCATCTCAATTAGTCAGCAACCATAGTCCCGCCC
CTAACTCCGCCCATCCCGCCCCTAACTCCGCCCAGTTCCGCCCATTCTCCGCCCCATGGCTGACTAATTT
TTTTTATTTATGCAGAGGCCGAGGCCGCCTCTGCCTCTGAGCTATTCCAGAAGTAGTGAGGAGGCTTTTT
TGGAGGCCTAGGCTTTTGCAAAAAGCTCCCGGGAGCTTGTATATCCATTTTCGGATCTGATCAAGAGACA
GGATGAGGATCGTTTCGCATGATTGAACAAGATGGATTGCACGCAGGTTCTCCGGCCGCTTGGGTGGAGA
GGCTATTCGGCTATGACTGGGCACAACAGACAATCGGCTGCTCTGATGCCGCCGTGTTCCGGCTGTCAGC
GCAGGGGCGCCCGGTTCTTTTTGTCAAGACCGACCTGTCCGGTGCCCTGAATGAACTGCAGGACGAGGCA
GCGCGGCTATCGTGGCTGGCCACGACGGGCGTTCCTTGCGCAGCTGTGCTCGACGTTGTCACTGAAGCGG
GAAGGGACTGGCTGCTATTGGGCGAAGTGCCGGGGCAGGATCTCCTGTCATCTCACCTTGCTCCTGCCGA
GAAAGTATCCATCATGGCTGATGCAATGCGGCGGCTGCATACGCTTGATCCGGCTACCTGCCCATTCGAC
CACCAAGCGAAACATCGCATCGAGCGAGCACGTACTCGGATGGAAGCCGGTCTTGTCGATCAGGATGATC
TGGACGAAGAGCATCAGGGGCTCGCGCCAGCCGAACTGTTCGCCAGGCTCAAGGCGCGCATGCCCGACGG
CGAGGATCTCGTCGTGACCCATGGCGATGCCTGCTTGCCGAATATCATGGTGGAAAATGGCCGCTTTTCT
GGATTCATCGACTGTGGCCGGCTGGGTGTGGCGGACCGCTATCAGGACATAGCGTTGGCTACCCGTGATA
TTGCTGAAGAGCTTGGCGGCGAATGGGCTGACCGCTTCCTCGTGCTTTACGGTATCGCCGCTCCCGATTC
GCAGCGCATCGCCTTCTATCGCCTTCTTGACGAGTTCTTCTGAGCGGGACTCTGGGGTTCGAAATGACCG
ACCAAGCGACGCCCAACCTGCCATCACGAGATTTCGATTCCACCGCCGCCTTCTATGAAAGGTTGGGCTT
CGGAATCGTTTTCCGGGACGCCGGCTGGATGATCCTCCAGCGCGGGGATCTCATGCTGGAGTTCTTCGCC
CACCCCAACTTGTTTATTGCAGCTTATAATGGTTACAAATAAAGCAATAGCATCACAAATTTCACAAATA
AAGCATTTTTTTCACTGCATTCTAGTTGTGGTTTGTCCAAACTCATCAATGTATCTTATCATGTCTGTAT
ACCGTCGACCTCTAGCTAGAGCTTGGCGTAATCATGGTCATAGCTGTTTCCTGTGTGAAATTGTTATCCG
CTCACAATTCCACACAACATACGAGCCGGAAGCATAAAGTGTAAAGCCTGGGGTGCCTAATGAGTGAGCT
AACTCACATTAATTGCGTTGCGCTCACTGCCCGCTTTCCAGTCGGGAAACCTGTCGTGCCAGCTGCATTA
ATGAATCGGCCAACGCGCGGGGAGAGGCGGTTTGCGTATTGGGCGCTCTTCCGCTTCCTCGCTCACTGAC
TCGCTGCGCTCGGTCGTTCGGCTGCGGCGAGCGGTATCAGCTCACTCAAAGGCGGTAATACGGTTATCCA
CAGAATCAGGGGATAACGCAGGAAAGAACATGTGAGCAAAAGGCCAGCAAAAGGCCAGGAACCGTAAAAA
GGCCGCGTTGCTGGCGTTTTTCCATAGGCTCCGCCCCCCTGACGAGCATCACAAAAATCGACGCTCAAGT
CAGAGGTGGCGAAACCCGACAGGACTATAAAGATACCAGGCGTTTCCCCCTGGAAGCTCCCTCGTGCGCT
CTCCTGTTCCGACCCTGCCGCTTACCGGATACCTGTCCGCCTTTCTCCCTTCGGGAAGCGTGGCGCTTTC
TCATAGCTCACGCTGTAGGTATCTCAGTTCGGTGTAGGTCGTTCGCTCCAAGCTGGGCTGTGTGCACGAA
CCCCCCGTTCAGCCCGACCGCTGCGCCTTATCCGGTAACTATCGTCTTGAGTCCAACCCGGTAAGACACG
ACTTATCGCCACTGGCAGCAGCCACTGGTAACAGGATTAGCAGAGCGAGGTATGTAGGCGGTGCTACAGA
GTTCTTGAAGTGGTGGCCTAACTACGGCTACACTAGAAGAACAGTATTTGGTATCTGCGCTCTGCTGAAG
CCAGTTACCTTCGGAAAAAGAGTTGGTAGCTCTTGATCCGGCAAACAAACCACCGCTGGTAGCGGTGGTT
TTTTTGTTTGCAAGCAGCAGATTACGCGCAGAAAAAAAGGATCTCAAGAAGATCCTTTGATCTTTTCTAC
GGGGTCTGACGCTCAGTGGAACGAAAACTCACGTTAAGGGATTTTGGTCATGAGATTATCAAAAAGGATC
TTCACCTAGATCCTTTTAAATTAAAAATGAAGTTTTAAATCAATCTAAAGTATATATGAGTAAACTTGGT
CTGACAGTTACCAATGCTTAATCAGTGAGGCACCTATCTCAGCGATCTGTCTATTTCGTTCATCCATAGT
TGCCTGACTCCCCGTCGTGTAGATAACTACGATACGGGAGGGCTTACCATCTGGCCCCAGTGCTGCAATG
ATACCGCGAGACCCACGCTCACCGGCTCCAGATTTATCAGCAATAAACCAGCCAGCCGGAAGGGCCGAGC
GCAGAAGTGGTCCTGCAACTTTATCCGCCTCCATCCAGTCTATTAATTGTTGCCGGGAAGCTAGAGTAAG
TAGTTCGCCAGTTAATAGTTTGCGCAACGTTGTTGCCATTGCTACAGGCATCGTGGTGTCACGCTCGTCG
TTTGGTATGGCTTCATTCAGCTCCGGTTCCCAACGATCAAGGCGAGTTACATGATCCCCCATGTTGTGCA
AAAAAGCGGTTAGCTCCTTCGGTCCTCCGATCGTTGTCAGAAGTAAGTTGGCCGCAGTGTTATCACTCAT
GGTTATGGCAGCACTGCATAATTCTCTTACTGTCATGCCATCCGTAAGATGCTTTTCTGTGACTGGTGAG
TACTCAACCAAGTCATTCTGAGAATAGTGTATGCGGCGACCGAGTTGCTCTTGCCCGGCGTCAATACGGG
ATAATACCGCGCCACATAGCAGAACTTTAAAAGTGCTCATCATTGGAAAACGTTCTTCGGGGCGAAAACT
CTCAAGGATCTTACCGCTGTTGAGATCCAGTTCGATGTAACCCACTCGTGCACCCAACTGATCTTCAGCA
TCTTTTACTTTCACCAGCGTTTCTGGGTGAGCAAAAACAGGAAGGCAAAATGCCGCAAAAAAGGGAATAA
GGGCGACACGGAAATGTTGAATACTCATACTCTTCCTTTTTCAATATTATTGAAGCATTTATCAGGGTTA
TTGTCTCATGAGCGGATACATATTTGAATGTATTTAGAAAAATAAACAAATAGGGGTTCCGCGCACATTT
CCCCGAAAAGTGCCACCTGACGTC
Features (pLannotate 1.2.2; 23 found; start..end, strand, type, name):
     28..80      -  misc_feature   bom (fragment): basis of mobility region from pBR322
    235..614     +  enhancer       CMV enhancer: human cytomegalovirus immediate early enhancer
    615..818     +  promoter       CMV promoter: human cytomegalovirus (CMV) immediate early promoter
    814..847     +  LTR            5' LTR (truncated) (fragment): truncated 5' long terminal repeat (LTR) from HIV-1
    863..881     +  promoter       T7 promoter: promoter for bacteriophage T7 RNA polymerase
    998..1450    +  CDS            HaloTag® (fragment): modified bacterial dehalogenase that forms covalent bonds with chloroalkane derivatives
   1508..1930    +  CDS            HaloTag® (fragment): modified bacterial dehalogenase that forms covalent bonds with chloroalkane derivatives
   1934..2368    +  CDS            RAD53 (fragment): RAD53_YEAST - Also known as MEC2, SAD1, SPK1. Experimental evidence at protein level: Swiss-Prot protein existence level 1. Controls S-phase checkpoint as well as G1 and G2 DNA damage checkpoints. Phosphorylates proteins on serine, threonine, and tyrosine. Prevents entry into anaphase and mitotic exit after DNA damage via regulation of the Polo kinase CDC5. Seems to be involved in the phosphorylation of RPH1. From Saccharomyces cerevisiae (strain ATCC 204508 / S288c) (Baker's yeast).
   2432..3148    +  CDS            EGFP: the original enhanced GFP (Yang et al., 1996) mammalian codon-optimized
   3225..3449    +  polyA_signal   bGH poly(A) signal: bovine growth hormone polyadenylation signal
   3453..3474    +  promoter       SV40 promoter (fragment): SV40 enhancer and early promoter
   3495..3923    +  rep_origin     f1 ori (sequence partly withheld): f1 bacteriophage origin of replication; arrow indicates direction of (+) strand synthesis
   3937..4266    +  promoter       SV40 promoter: SV40 enhancer and early promoter
   4333..5124    +  CDS            neo: KKA2_KLEPN - Also known as kan, nptII. Experimental evidence at protein level: Swiss-Prot protein existence level 1. Resistance to kanamycin, neomycin, paromomycin, ribostamycin, butirosin and gentamicin B. From Klebsiella pneumoniae.
   5148..5306    +  CDS            ble (fragment): BLE_KLEPN - Experimental evidence at protein level: Swiss-Prot protein existence level 1. Binding protein with a strong affinity to the bleomycin family of antibiotics. Binds to CL990; an antimitotic-antibiotic compound. From Klebsiella pneumoniae.
   5301..5422    +  polyA_signal   SV40 poly(A) signal: SV40 polyadenylation signal
   5495..5511    -  protein_bind   lac operator: The lac repressor binds to the lac operator to inhibit transcription in E. coli. This inhibition can be relieved by adding lactose or isopropyl-β-D-thiogalactopyranoside (IPTG). lac repressor encoded by lacI
   5519..5549    -  promoter       lac promoter: promoter for the E. coli lac operon
   5564..5585    -  protein_bind   CAP binding site: CAP binding activates transcription in the presence of cAMP. E. coli catabolite activator protein
   5598..5690    -  CDS            lacI (fragment): lac repressor; lacI; The lac repressor binds to the lac operator to inhibit transcription in E. coli. This inhibition can be relieved by adding lactose or isopropyl-β-D-thiogalactopyranoside (IPTG).
   5873..6461    -  rep_origin     ori: high-copy-number ColE1/pMB1/pBR322/pUC origin of replication
   6632..7492    -  CDS            AmpR: β-lactamase; bla; confers resistance to ampicillin, carbenicillin, and related antibiotics
   7493..7597    -  promoter       AmpR promoter: bla
