[The description below was written by a language model from this plasmid's Addgene catalogue record and pLannotate feature annotations shown in this document.]
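Description:
pcDNA3.1-HaloAKAR2.2-T2A-EGFP is a 7.6 kb mammalian expression plasmid built on the pcDNA3.1 backbone for transient or stable expression of a chemigenetic protein kinase A (PKA) activity biosensor together with a green fluorescent transfection marker. It is propagated in E. coli as a high-copy plasmid through a ColE1/pUC-type origin and selected with ampicillin via the β-lactamase gene. The backbone also carries an f1 origin and an SV40 promoter-driven neomycin phosphotransferase cassette with an SV40 poly(A) signal, which can support G418 selection in mammalian cells. Short annotated fragments (bom, lac promoter/operator, lacI, ble, a truncated HIV-1 LTR match) appear to be backbone remnants or partial similarity hits rather than functional parts.

The payload is driven by the CMV immediate-early enhancer and promoter and terminated by the bovine growth hormone poly(A) signal, with a T7 promoter lying upstream of the coding region. The synthetic HaloAKAR2.2 open reading frame is annotated as two separate HaloTag fragments followed by a segment matching yeast RAD53. That arrangement suggests a rearranged or split HaloTag joined to a phosphopeptide-binding domain, although the record does not spell out the sensor architecture or the PKA substrate sequence. HaloTag covalently binds chloroalkane-linked ligands, so the sensor's signal comes from an added fluorogenic dye, and the associated publication concerns far-red readouts. This variant is described as having low basal brightness and a very high dynamic range. A C-terminal T2A self-cleaving peptide separates the sensor from EGFP, so both are made from a single transcript and EGFP identifies transfected cells independently of sensor state. The construct is intended for live-cell imaging of PKA signalling, including multiplexed and super-resolution applications.
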