Addgene plasmid #216490: pcDNA3.1-HaloAKAR2.2-T2A-EGFP
Purpose: Expression of chemigenetic PKA biosensor (low basal brightness, extremly high dynamic range) and EGFP transfection marker in mammalian cells
Depositing lab: Jin Zhang. Publication: Far-red chemigenetic kinase biosensors enable multiplexed and super-resolved imaging of signaling networks. Frei MS, Sanchez SA, He X, Liu L, Schneider F, Wang Z, Hakozaki H, Li Y, Lyons AC, Rohm TV, Olefsky JM, Shi L, Schoneberg J, Fraser SE, Mehta S, Wang Y, Zhang J. Nat Biotechnol. 2025 Apr 21. doi: 10.1038/s41587-025-02642-8. PubMed 40258957.
Backbone
  Vector backbone: pcDNA3.1
  Vector type: Mammalian Expression
Growth in bacteria
  Bacterial resistance: Ampicillin, 100 μg/mL
  Growth temperature: 37°C
  Growth strain: DH5alpha
  Copy number: High Copy
Gene/Insert
  Gene/Insert name: HaloAKAR2.2
  Species: Synthetic
  Promoter: CMV
  Tag / fusion protein: T2A-EGFP (C terminal on insert)
  Cloning method: Gibson Cloning
  Sequencing primers: 5′ CMV forward; 3′ BGH reverse
Terms and licenses: Academic/Nonprofit Terms; Industry Terms: Not Available to Industry
How to cite: pcDNA3.1-HaloAKAR2.2-T2A-EGFP was a gift from Jin Zhang (Addgene plasmid # 216490 ; http://n2t.net/addgene:216490 ; RRID:Addgene_216490)
